>Addgene plasmid #187837 | pVoPo-02 | addgene full sequence | sequence record 406660 | Addgene NGS Result
TCGGAACAGGAGAGCGCACGAGGGAGCTTCCAGGGGGAAACGCCTGGTATCTTTATAGTCCTGTCGGGTT
TCGCCACCTCTGACTTGAGCGTCGATTTTTGTGATGCTCGTCAGGGGGGCGGAGCCTATGGAAAAACGCC
AGCAACGCGGCCTTTTTACGGTTCCTGGCTAAAAAAAATAAAAATATTGAAAAAACTTAGAAAATATAAT
AGAATTAAGTACTTAGATACAGCTCGAGGTATCTAAAGGAGAAGAAGATAATATAGCTATAATTAAAGAA
TTTATGAGATTTAAAGTTCATATGGAAGGATCTGTTAATGGACATGAATTTGAAATAGAAGGAGAAGGAG
AAGGAAGACCTTATGAAGGTACTCAAACAGCTAAATTAAAAGTAACTAAAGGTGGTCCATTACCATTTGC
ATGGGATATATTAAGTCCTCAATTTATGTATGGATCTAAAGCATATGTTAAACATCCTGCTGATATACCT
GATTATTTAAAATTATCATTTCCAGAAGGTTTTAAATGGGAAAGAGTTATGAATTTTGAAGATGGTGGAG
TAGTTACTGTAACACAAGATAGTTCATTACAAGATGGAGATTTTATATATAAAGTTAAATTAAGAGGTAC
TAATTTTCCATCTGATGGACCAGTAATGCAAAAGAAAACTATGGGATGGGAAGCATCATCTGAAAGAATG
TATCCAGAAGATGGAGCATTAAAAGGTGAAATTAAACAAAGATTAAAATTAAAAGATGGAGGTCATTATG
ATGCTGAAGTTAAGACTACATATAAAGCTAAGAAACCAGTTCAATTACCAGGTGCATATAATGTTAATAT
TAAATTAGATATAACTTCTCATAATGAAGATTATACTATAGTTGAACAATATGAAAGAGCAGAAGGAAGA
CATTCAACAGGAGGTATGGATGAATTATATAAATAAGGATCCTATAAGTTTTAATAAAACTTTAAATAGA
AAAAGGCTTCTCTCATGAGAAGTCTTTTTTATTTAAAATAAATATAAAATAAAATAGAGGCTATAAATAG
CCTCTATTTTATGTGAGAAATCCCTAAATAAAAAGATGCCAGTGTGCTGGAATTCGCCCTTAGGCTGCGC
TAGGGACCTCTTTAGCTCCCTTTTGCTGGCGAATTCTTATGGATTTTAGGGTAACAAAAAACACCGTATT
TCTACGATGTTTTTGCTTAAATACTTGTTTTTAGTTACAGACAAACCTGAAGTTAACTATTTATCAATTC
CTGCAATTCGTTTACAAAACGGCAAATGTGAAATCCGTCACATACTGCGTGATGAACTTGAATTGCCAAA
GGAAGTATAATTTTGTTATCTTCTTTATAATATTTCCCCATAGTAAAAATAGGAATCAAATAATCATATC
CTTTCTGCAAATTCAGATTAAAGCCATCGAAGGTTGACCACGGTATCATAGATACATTAAAAATGTTTTC
CGGAGCATTTGGCTTTCCTTCCATTCTATGATTGTTTCCATACCGTTGCGTATCACTTTCATAATCTGCT
AAAAATGATTTAAAGTCAGACTTACACTCAGTCCAAAGGCTGGAAAATGTTTCAGTATCATTGTGAAATA
TTGTATAGCTTGGTATCATCTCATCATATATCCCCAATTCACCATCTTGATTGATTGCCGTCCTAAACTC
TGAATGGCGGTTTACAATCATTGCAATATAATAAAGCATTGCAGGATATAGTTTCATTCCCTTTTCCTTT
ATTTGTGTGATATCCACTTTAACGGTCATGCTGTAGGTACAAGGTACACTTGCAAAGTAGTGGTCAAAAT
ACTCTTTTCTGTTCCAACTATTTTTATCAATTTTTTCAAATACCATTTAAAATTACCTCCTTAAAATATA
CTGCTTTAATTGTATAATTTTAGCTAATTATTGTCAAGTATTTTTAAAGTTATGTAAATTTTTTACTTAT
ATTTTATCGATCGTTCTAGATATTCTTTTTTAAACTTTTCAAATGCTTCAAATTCTACATCTGCAACTTC
TACATCTTTTCCAGTATTTCCAAACTTCACACAATTTTTGTAAACATTTCTTAATTTTTCCAAGTATTCT
ATGTCTTCCTTTTCTTCTTTAACATACTCTTGTAACTGTGTCATCAAATTAGTTTTGTCTTCCACATTCC
CCCTTTTTCTTGTAATTGCCTTATTTAATTCTTCAAATCTTATTGTTTTCATTTTATTGTACCTCCAATT
TTTTTATATATCTATGTTAAAAAACATATTGACAATTGATTAAAACAATGATATTATGGTCGGTTGAGCT
CATTGAGCTGAGTGCAGACTTTCCCCCTTGTAAAAAGGGGAAAAAACGATTGATAATGATACAATGGTCG
TATATCGCTATGTTCGCATCGTTTAACTTACTTTATCGCATATTTAATTATATGCCAGTGTTAGCCCTGC
CCAACACCTAGAGTTTTAGCTTACTTTCTAAATTATAACCCTAATAAAGTACCCACTCAGAGCACCTCCA
AGACTTTTAAAGGTAGCCTCGCACCTTGCTACAATTCATAATACCACCATTACGGTGCTATACCGTTTCG
AGCAGAACGGCTATACATACGAATTTATCTTATGTATAAAATTTGTTACAAATATAATAGTAAGTTTTTT
TTATATAAAAAAGCAGATCGCTTTTATTTTTTTTGCAACCTGCTTCACAACTCATTTTTTTACTTTAGTA
AATAAATCCTTTACATCTTTTAAAAAATATGGTATATTAAGTCAAAGCAGGCATAACATATATGTTATGT
TTTATAGTAAAAATGGACTATTCAACTATTTAAAAAATGGTAGAATACAAATAATTTTCCTGGCAGTCAA
TTATTTTTTAAAAATTTTTACTATTATATTTTTAAATTTTAAATTTTAGATAGAGTTATTTGGCGATAAC
TCTTTTTGTCTTACTTCTGAGTTTAGCATATTTTTTTTGTTTTGTAAATCCATTTCTTTATTTTTCTTTA
CAACATAAACTTTTTTTACTTCTCTATAAATCTTCTCACCAGTTGAAACATCAATTTCTAACAGTTCTCT
AGCAATAAAATTTTTAATATAGAGTAAATCTTTTTCATCTGTAAGTATATCATTCATTTCATCAAAATCC
AACTTTTTTTTGGTTTCTTTTGGTTTTATTAAATTTCGTGAACAGAAATAGGCTTTTTTTTGATTTGCTT
TCTTTTCTAAGTCTTTCACAAAATACTTCGTTATATACACCCCCACAGCTTCATTTTTAACAGTTTCTTT
AATCTTATTTATTTTTATAAATCCATTCGCCCACAATTCCCCAAGCTTCTTATTATCTATATATGGGACC
GAGAACAGCACCAAATGATAATGGATTGCTCCCCTCTGCTGGAGTTCCCAAGTTGCAATATATTTAAGCT
GTTGATTTTTCAAGTACCTTTTCAATCTCTTAATAAATAAAGTAAATTCACGATTTGCCCTTTCTATATC
CTGTATATTTTCTTTAAAAGTAAGAGTTAAAAAGGTACTTTTATCATCATAATTACAATCAATTATCCTT
TTTATTTCAAATCGCTTGTCCTGGTAATATGCTTTCCTTCGTTGCATACTTTCAGCTTTTTCAATGCTAC
TTAATTCTTCAAAATCTCTTCTTTTTCTTCCTGGTCTTCTTTTAAAGTCAAAAGCAGTTAAAGCATCAAT
ATTGAAAATGTATTCAGTTATATTTTTTGATTTTATTTCTTTAGTGTTATAAAATTTCAACTCAATAAAT
TCCCCCTTTATTAATCTGCATAATCTTTTTTATAATGTCCTTTACAACCTAATATTCTTAATCTATCATT
TTTTAAGTCATAAATTAGTCTATGTTCATCACTTATTCTTCTGCTATAAATAGCCCTATTTTTAAAATGT
TTTAATCTCTCAGGCTTACCAGTACCGCGGCCGCTCCAGTAATGACCTCAGAACTCCATCTGGATTTGTT
CAGAACGCTCGGTTGCCGCCGGGCGTTTTTTATTGGTGAGAATCCAAGCACTAGTCATGACCAAAATCCC
TTAACGTGAGTTTTCGTTCCACTGAGCGTCAGACCCCGTAGAAAAGATCAAAGGATCTTCTTGAGATCCT
TTTTTTCTGCGCGTAATCTGCTGCTTGCAAACAAAAAAACCACCGCTACCAGCGGTGGTTTGTTTGCCGG
ATCAAGAGCTACCAACTCTTTTTCCGAAGGTAACTGGCTTCAGCAGAGCGCAGATACCAAATACTGTCCT
TCTAGTGTAGCCGTAGTTAGGCCACCACTTCAAGAACTCTGTAGCACCGCCTACATACCTCGCTCTGCTA
ATCCTGTTACCAGTGGCTGCTGCCAGTGGCGATAAGTCGTGTCTTACCGGGTTGGACTCAAGACGATAGT
TACCGGATAAGGCGCAGCGGTCGGGCTGAACGGGGGGTTCGTGCACACAGCCCAGCTTGGAGCGAACGAC
CTACACCGAACTGAGATACCTACAGCGTGAGCTATGAGAAAGCGCCACGCTTCCCGAAGGGAGAAAGGCG
GACAGGTATCCGGTAAGCGGCAGGG
Features (pLannotate 1.2.2; 6 found; start..end, strand, type, name):
    239..943     +  CDS            mCherry: mCherry is a basic (constitutively fluorescent) red fluorescent protein published in 2004, derived from Discosoma sp.. It is reported to be a very rapidly-maturing monomer with low acid sensitivity.
   1246..1866    -  CDS            catP: CAT2_CLOPF - Protein inferred from homology: Swiss-Prot protein existence level 3. This enzyme is an effector of chloramphenicol resistance in bacteria. From Clostridium perfringens.
   2405..2659    -  ncRNA          ARRPOF: Accession: RF02933 - ARRPOF RNA
   3812..3946    -  CDS            yoeB (fragment): YOEB_ECOLI - Experimental evidence at protein level: Swiss-Prot protein existence level 1. Also shown in vitro to be a translation initiation blocker. Binds to the 70S ribosome and 50S ribosomal subunit; binding is inhibited by hygromycin A and tetracycline, both of which bind to the 30S subunit in the A site. Thus YoeB is located at the interface between 50S and 30S ribosomes and interacts with the A site where it cleaves mRNA, blocking translation initiation. From Escherichia coli (strain K12).
   3989..4023    +  terminator     lambda t0 terminator: minimal transcription terminator from phage lambda (Scholtissek and Grosse, 1987)
   4121..134     +  rep_origin     ori (across the origin): high-copy-number ColE1/pMB1/pBR322/pUC origin of replication
