[The description below was written by a language model from this plasmid's Addgene catalogue record and pLannotate feature annotations shown in this document.]
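Description:
pVoPo-02 is an empty-backbone bacterial expression plasmid, derived from pVoPo-00, that serves as the scaffold for a translational reporter system in the anaerobic bacterium Fusobacterium nucleatum. The catalogue lists the backbone as about 3.6 kb, while the sequenced record is 4,575 nt, a difference roughly consistent with the added reporter cassette, though the record does not spell this out. The plasmid is propagated in E. coli through a high-copy ColE1/pUC-type origin and is selected with chloramphenicol, resistance being provided by catP, a chloramphenicol acetyltransferase gene of Clostridium perfringens origin commonly used in Gram-positive and anaerobe shuttle vectors.

The payload is an mCherry coding sequence, a rapidly maturing monomeric red fluorescent protein. In a translational reporter design, the 5' untranslated region and the first codons of a gene of interest are typically fused in frame to the reporter, so that fluorescence reports post-transcriptional control of that target, for example by small regulatory RNAs. As an empty backbone, pVoPo-02 carries no such target sequence, and the annotation does not identify the promoter driving mCherry. A lambda t0 terminator is annotated upstream of the origin, where it may insulate against read-through transcription. The remaining automated hits, an ARRPOF non-coding RNA family match and a fragment resembling the toxin gene yoeB, lie in a region between catP and the terminator. This region may correspond to sequences from a native fusobacterial plasmid that support replication in F. nucleatum, but no such replicon is explicitly annotated, so this remains an inference.

The associated work concerns expanding the genetic toolkit for F. nucleatum and dissecting a global stress response in this species.
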