Addgene plasmid #187837: pVoPo-02
Purpose: (Empty Backbone) Backbone for translational reporter system in Fusobacterium nucleatum
Depositing lab: Jörg Vogel. Depositing organization: Helmholtz-Zentrum fuer Infektionsforschung (HZI). Publication: Expanding the genetic toolkit helps dissect a global stress response in the early-branching species Fusobacterium nucleatum. Ponath F, Zhu Y, Cosi V, Vogel J. Proc Natl Acad Sci U S A. 2022 Oct 4;119(40):e2201460119. doi: 10.1073/pnas.2201460119. Epub 2022 Sep 26. PubMed 36161895.
Backbone
  Vector backbone: pVoPo-00
  Backbone size (bp): 3600
  Vector type: Bacterial Expression
Growth in bacteria
  Bacterial resistance: Chloramphenicol, 25 μg/mL
  Growth temperature: 37°C
  Growth strain: DH5alpha
  Copy number: Unknown
Terms and licenses: Academic/Nonprofit Terms; Industry Terms: Not Available to Industry
How to cite: pVoPo-02 was a gift from Jörg Vogel (Addgene plasmid # 187837 ; http://n2t.net/addgene:187837 ; RRID:Addgene_187837)
